>Addgene plasmid #169619 | pTS1041 | addgene full sequence | sequence record 366634 | Addgene NGS Result
AAGTTTTAAATCAATCTAAAGTATATATGAGTAAACTTGGTCTGACAGTTACCAATGCTTAATCAGTGAG
GCACCTATCTCAGCGATCTGTCTATTTCGTTCATCCATAGTTGCCTGACTCCCCGTCGTGTAGATAACTA
CGATACGGGAGGGCTTACCATCTGGCCCCAGTGCTGCAATGATACCGCGGCTCCCACGCTCACCGGCTCC
AGATTTATCAGCAATAAACCAGCCAGCCGGAAGGGCCGAGCGCAGAAGTGGTCCTGCAACTTTATCCGCC
TCCATCCAGTCTATTAATTGTTGCCGGGAAGCTAGAGTAAGTAGTTCGCCAGTTAATAGTTTGCGCAACG
TTGTTGCCATTGCTACAGGCATCGTGGTGTCACGCTCGTCGTTTGGTATGGCTTCATTCAGCTCCGGTTC
CCAACGATCAAGGCGAGTTACATGATCCCCCATGTTGTGCAAAAAAGCGGTTAGCTCCTTCGGTCCTCCG
ATCGTTGTCAGAAGTAAGTTGGCCGCAGTGTTATCACTCATGGTTATGGCAGCACTGCATAATTCTCTTA
CTGTCATGCCATCCGTAAGATGCTTTTCTGTGACTGGTGAGTACTCAACCAAGTCATTCTGAGAATAGTG
TATGCGGCGACCGAGTTGCTCTTGCCCGGCGTCAATACGGGATAATACCGCGCCACATAGCAGAACTTTA
AAAGTGCTCATCATTGGAAAACGTTCTTCGGGGCGAAAACTCTCAAGGATCTTACCGCTGTTGAGATCCA
GTTCGATGTAACCCACTCGTGCACCCAACTGATCTTCAGCATCTTTTACTTTCACCAGCGTTTCTGGGTG
AGCAAAAACAGGAAGGCAAAATGCCGCAAAAAAGGGAATAAGGGCGACACGGAAATGTTGAATACTCATA
CTCTTCCTTTTTCAATATTATTGAAGCATTTATCAGGGTTATTGTCTCATGAGCGGATACATATTTGAAT
GTATTTAGAAAAATAAACAAATAGGGGTTCCGCGCACATTTCCCCGAAAAGTGCCACCTGACGTCTAAGA
AACCAAGATCTCCACGCGTGGTACCCTCGAGGAGCTCTTCGAAGCGGAATTCACCATGACTAGTGCTAGC
GGATCCACCGGTGTCTAGAAAGCTTTGAGGCCGGCCTGCAGGCCCGCTGATCAGCCTCGACTGTGCCTTC
TAGTTGCCAGCCATCTGTTGTTTGCCCCTCCCCCGTGCCTTCCTTGACCCTGGAAGGTGCCACTCCCACT
GTCCTTTCCTAATAAAATGAGGAAATTGCATCGCATTGTCTGAGTAGGTGTCATTCTATTCTGGGGGGTG
GGGTGGGGCAGGACAGCAAGGGGGAGGATTGGGAAGACAATAGCAGGCATGCTGGGGATGCGGTGGGCTC
TATGGTAGCTTAGGAGGCGGAAAGAACCAGCGCGGGAGACCGTCAGTTGGTCTCCAGCTATACAGGTGCA
CCGCTTTATAATAAAACTGATACAGAGAACGTTATCATGTGTGTTGGTTTTTTTTGTGTGTGCGGTTTAA
GGGAGCCTCGGTCATAGCTGTTTCCTGTGTAAAACGACGGCCAGCGCGTGGTACCCTCGAGCTACCGGGT
AGGGGAGGCGCTTTTCCCAAGGCAGTCTGGAGCATGCGCTTTAGCAGCCCCGCTGGGCACTTGGCGCTAC
ACAAGTGGCCTCTGGCCTCGCACACATTCCACATCCACCGGTAGGCGCCAACCGGCTCCGTTCTTTGGTG
GCCCCTTCGCGCCACCTTCTACTCCTCCCCTAGTCAGGAAGTTCCCCCCCGCCCCGCAGCTCGCGTCGTG
CAGGACGTGACAAATGGAAGTAGCACGTCTCAGTAGTCTCGTGCAGATGGACAGCACCGCTGAGCAATGG
AAGCGGGTAGGCCTTTGGGGCAGCGGCCAATAGCAGCTTTGCTCCTTCGCTTTCTGGGCTCAGAGGCTGG
GAAGGGGTGGGTCCGGGGGCGGGCTCAGGGGCGGGCTCAGGGGCGGGGCGGGCGCCCGAAGGTCCTCCGG
AGGCCCGGCATTCTGCACGCTTCAAAAGCGCACGTCTGCCGCGCTGTTCTCCTCTTCCTCATCTCCGGGC
CTTTCGACCTCCAGCCCGAGCTCGGTATAGGTTCGAAGCGGAATTCACCATGACTAGTGAGACAGACACA
CTCCTGCTATGGGTACTGCTGCTCTGGGTTCCAGGTTCCACTGGTGACGCTAGTGGTGGTTCTGGTATGG
TCTTCACACTCGAAGATTTCGTTGGGGACTGGCGACAGACAGCCGGCTACAACCTGGACCAAGTCCTTGA
ACAGGGAGGTGTGTCCAGTTTGTTTCAGAATCTCGGGGTGTCCGTAACTCCGATCCAAAGGATTGTCCTG
AGCGGTGAAAATGGGCTGAAGATCGACATCCATGTCATCATCCCGTATGAAGGTCTGAGCGGCGACCAAA
TGGGCCAGATCGAAAAAATTTTTAAGGTGGTGTACCCTGTGGATGATCATCACTTTAAGGTGATCCTGCA
CTATGGCACACTGGTAATCGACGGGGTTACGCCGAACATGATCGACTATTTCGGACGGCCGTATGAAGGC
ATCGCCGTGTTCGACGGCAAAAAGATCACTGTAACAGGGACCCTGTGGAACGGCAACAAAATTATCGACG
AGCGCCTGATCAACCCCGACGGCTCCCTGCTGTTCCGAGTAACCATCAACGGAGTGACCGGCTGGCGGCT
GTGCGAACGCATTCTGGCGGCTAGTGGTGGTTCTGGTGGAAGCGGAGCTACTAACTTCAGCCTGCTGAAG
CAGGCTGGTGACGTGGAGGAGAACCCTGGACCTGCTAGTGGTGGTTCTGGTGTGTCTAAGGGCGAAGAGC
TGATTAAGGAGAACATGCACATGAAGCTGTACATGGAGGGCACCGTGGACAACCATCACTTCAAGTGCAC
ATCCGAGGGCGAAGGCAAGCCCTACGAGGGCACCCAGACCATGAGAATCAAGGTGGTCGAGGGCGGCCCT
CTCCCCTTCGCCTTCGACATCCTGGCTACTAGCTTCCTCTACGGCAGCAAGACCTTCATCAACCACACCC
AGGGCATCCCCGACTTCTTCAAGCAGTCCTTCCCTGAGGGCTTCACATGGGAGAGAGTCACCACATACGA
AGACGGGGGCGTGCTGACCGCTACCCAGGACACCAGCCTCCAGGACGGCTGCCTCATCTACAACGTCAAG
ATCAGAGGGGTGAACTTCACATCCAACGGCCCTGTGATGCAGAAGAAAACACTCGGCTGGGAGGCCTTCA
CCGAGACGCTGTACCCCGCTGACGGCGGCCTGGAAGGCAGAAACGACATGGCCCTGAAGCTCGTGGGCGG
GAGCCATCTGATCGCAAACGCCAAGACCACATATAGATCCAAGAAACCCGCTAAGAACCTCAAGATGCCT
GGCGTCTACTATGTGGACTACAGACTGGAAAGAATCAAGGAGGCCAACAACGAGACCTACGTCGAGCAGC
ACGAGGTGGCAGTGGCCAGATACTGCGACCTCCCTAGCAAACTGGGGCACAAACTTAATGCTAGCGGATC
CACCGGTGTCTAGAAAGCTCAGAAATTATGAGAGCGTTTAATAAAGTATTGACTATGGTTGACAAAACGT
GTGTTGGAGTTTTTTGTGTGCTTTGTCATCAACTGAGCCAGTAGGTCGAGGGTGCCTAATGAGTGAGCTA
ACTCACATTAATTGCGTTGCGCTCACTGCCCGCTTTCCAGTCGGGAAACCTGTCGTGCCAGCTGCATTAA
TGAATCGGCCAACGCGCGGGGAGAGGCGGTTTGCGTATTGGGCGCTCTTCCGCTTCCTCGCTCACTGACT
CGCTGCGCTCGGTCGTTCGGCTGCGGCGAGCGGTATCAGCTCACTCAAAGGCGGTAATACGGTTATCCAC
AGAATCAGGGGATAACGCAGGAAAGAACATGTGAGCAAAAGGCCAGCAAAAGGCCAGGAACCGTAAAAAG
GCCGCGTTGCTGGCGTTTTTCCATAGGCTCCGCCCCCCTGACGAGCATCACAAAAATCGACGCTCAAGTC
AGAGGTGGCGAAACCCGACAGGACTATAAAGATACCAGGCGTTTCCCCCTGGAAGCTCCCTCGTGCGCTC
TCCTGTTCCGACCCTGCCGCTTACCGGATACCTGTCCGCCTTTCTCCCTTCGGGAAGCGTGGCGCTTTCT
CATAGCTCACGCTGTAGGTATCTCAGTTCGGTGTAGGTCGTTCGCTCCAAGCTGGGCTGTGTGCACGAAC
CCCCCGTTCAGCCCGACCGCTGCGCCTTATCCGGTAACTATCGTCTTGAGTCCAACCCGGTAAGACACGA
CTTATCGCCACTGGCAGCAGCCACTGGTAACAGGATTAGCAGAGCGAGGTATGTAGGCGGTGCTACAGAG
TTCTTGAAGTGGTGGCCTAACTACGGCTACACTAGAAGAACAGTATTTGGTATCTGCGCTCTGCTGAAGC
CAGTTACCTTCGGAAAAAGAGTTGGTAGCTCTTGATCCGGCAAACAAACCACCGCTGGTAGCGGTGGTTT
TTTTGTTTGCAAGCAGCAGATTACGCGCAGAAAAAAAGGATCTCAAGAAGATCCTTTGATCTTTTCTACG
GGGATTATCAAAAAGGATCTTCACCTAGATCCTTTTAAATTAAAAATG
Features (pLannotate 1.2.2; 13 found; start..end, strand, type, name):
     49..909     -  CDS            AmpR: β-lactamase; bla; confers resistance to ampicillin, carbenicillin, and related antibiotics
    910..1014    -  promoter       AmpR promoter: bla
   1181..1405    +  polyA_signal   bGH poly(A) signal: bovine growth hormone polyadenylation signal
   1414..1431    +  promoter       SV40 promoter (fragment): SV40 enhancer and early promoter
   1507..1528    +  polyA_signal   poly(A) signal (fragment): synthetic polyadenylation signal
   1568..1584    -  CDS            lacZα (fragment): LacZα fragment of β-galactosidase; lacZ fragment
   1607..2106    +  promoter       PGK promoter: mouse phosphoglycerate kinase 1 promoter
   2159..2218    +  sig_peptide    Igκ leader: leader sequence from mouse immunoglobulin κ light chain
   2237..2749    +  CDS            Nluc: NanoLuc® luciferase human codon-optimized
   2852..3559    +  CDS            mTagBFP2: mTagBFP2 is a basic (constitutively fluorescent) blue fluorescent protein published in 2011, derived from Entacmaea quadricolor. It is reported to be a very rapidly-maturing monomer with very low acid sensitivity.
   3699..3720    -  protein_bind   CAP binding site: CAP binding activates transcription in the presence of cAMP. E. coli catabolite activator protein
   3733..3825    -  CDS            lacI (fragment): lac repressor; lacI; The lac repressor binds to the lac operator to inhibit transcription in E. coli. This inhibition can be relieved by adding lactose or isopropyl-β-D-thiogalactopyranoside (IPTG).
   4008..4596    -  rep_origin     ori: high-copy-number ColE1/pMB1/pBR322/pUC origin of replication
