[The description below was written by a language model from this plasmid's Addgene catalogue record and pLannotate feature annotations shown in this document.]
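Description:
pTS1041 is a mammalian expression plasmid of about 4.7 kb built on pVH1002, a pUC57-derived backbone, and belongs to the VAMSyB modular plasmid architecture for mammalian synthetic biology, where it is classed as a "Tier-2" vector. It is maintained in E. coli at high copy through a ColE1/pUC-type origin and selected with ampicillin via the β-lactamase gene and its native promoter. Short lacZα, lacI and CAP-binding-site fragments in the feature table are leftovers of the pUC-type cloning backbone and have no evident role in the design.

The architecture is recorded as three consecutive expression positions, A1-pA::A2-pA::PmPGK1-IgκSS-Nluc-p2A-mTagBFP2-pA. The first two positions appear to be unfilled slots that each end in their own terminator, consistent with the annotated bGH poly(A) signal and the fragment of a synthetic poly(A) signal upstream of the payload. The third position holds the functional cassette. There, the constitutive mouse phosphoglycerate kinase 1 promoter drives a single open reading frame in which an Igκ light-chain leader peptide directs human codon-optimised NanoLuc luciferase into the secretory pathway. This is followed by a P2A self-cleaving peptide, stated in the catalogue entry and falling in the unannotated gap between the two coding sequences, and then the monomeric blue fluorescent protein mTagBFP2. The terminating poly(A) of this cassette is listed in the catalogue description but was not picked up by the automated annotation. Ribosomal skipping at P2A yields both proteins from one transcript, so luciferase can be measured in the culture supernatant while blue fluorescence marks the transfected cells. The plasmid therefore suits use as a constitutive dual reporter or transfection control, and possibly as a scaffold for adding further cassettes at the A1 and A2 positions.
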