Addgene plasmid #169619: pTS1041
Purpose: Tier-2 vector encoding PPGK-driven secreted Nluc coupled to fluorescent reporter mTagBFP2 (A1-pA::A2-pA::PmPGK1-IgkSS-Nluc-p2A-mTagBFP2-pA).
Depositing lab: Martin Fussenegger. Depositing organization: ETH Zurich (Swiss Federal Institute of Technology). Publication: A versatile plasmid architecture for mammalian synthetic biology (VAMSyB). Haellman V, Strittmatter T, Bertschi A, Stucheli P, Fussenegger M. Metab Eng. 2021 Jul;66:41-50. doi: 10.1016/j.ymben.2021.04.003. Epub 2021 Apr 18. PubMed 33857582.
Backbone
  Vector backbone: pVH1002 (pUC57-based)
  Backbone size w/o insert (bp): 2689
  Vector type: Mammalian Expression
Growth in bacteria
  Bacterial resistance: Ampicillin, 100 μg/mL
  Growth temperature: 37°C
  Growth strain: DH5alpha
  Copy number: High Copy
Gene/Insert
  Gene/Insert name: PPGK-driven expression of secreted Nluc and mTagBFP2 (alt name: A1::A2::PPGK-IgkSS-Nluc-p2a-mTagBFP2)
  Species: Synthetic
  Promoter: PPGK
  Cloning method: Restriction Enzyme; 5′ cloning site Unknown (unknown if destroyed)
  Sequencing primers: 5′ AmpStart; 3′ CTGGCACGACAGGTTTCCCGACTGG
Terms and licenses: Academic/Nonprofit Terms; Industry Terms: Not Available to Industry
How to cite: pTS1041 was a gift from Martin Fussenegger (Addgene plasmid # 169619 ; http://n2t.net/addgene:169619 ; RRID:Addgene_169619)
